>Addgene plasmid #218241 | pAAV-synmiR-5-mRuby-Pro-EGFP-4×9 | addgene full sequence | sequence record 498517 | Addgene NGS Result
TGAGTGATAACACTGCGGCCAACTTACTTCTGACAACGATCGGAGGACCGAAGGAGCTAACCGCTTTTTT
GCACAACATGGGGGATCATGTAACTCGCCTTGATCGTTGGGAACCGGAGCTGAATGAAGCCATACCAAAC
GACGAGCGTGACACCACGATGCCTGTAGCAATGGCAACAACGTTGCGCAAACTATTAACTGGCGAACTAC
TTACTCTAGCTTCCCGGCAACAATTAATAGACTGGATGGAGGCGGATAAAGTTGCAGGACCACTTCTGCG
CTCGGCCCTTCCGGCTGGCTGGTTTATTGCTGATAAATCTGGAGCCGGTGAGCGTGGGTCTCGCGGTATC
ATTGCAGCACTGGGGCCAGATGGTAAGCCCTCCCGTATCGTAGTTATCTACACGACGGGGAGTCAGGCAA
CTATGGATGAACGAAATAGACAGATCGCTGAGATAGGTGCCTCACTGATTAAGCATTGGTAACTGTCAGA
CCAAGTTTACTCATATATACTTTAGATTGATTTAAAACTTCATTTTTAATTTAAAAGGATCTAGGTGAAG
ATCCTTTTTGATAATCTCATGACCAAAATCCCTTAACGTGAGTTTTCGTTCCACTGAGCGTCAGACCCCG
TAGAAAAGATCAAAGGATCTTCTTGAGATCCTTTTTTTCTGCGCGTAATCTGCTGCTTGCAAACAAAAAA
ACCACCGCTACCAGCGGTGGTTTGTTTGCCGGATCAAGAGCTACCAACTCTTTTTCCGAAGGTAACTGGC
TTCAGCAGAGCGCAGATACCAAATACTGTTCTTCTAGTGTAGCCGTAGTTAGGCCACCACTTCAAGAACT
CTGTAGCACCGCCTACATACCTCGCTCTGCTAATCCTGTTACCAGTGGCTGCTGCCAGTGGCGATAAGTC
GTGTCTTACCGGGTTGGACTCAAGACGATAGTTACCGGATAAGGCGCAGCGGTCGGGCTGAACGGGGGGT
TCGTGCACACAGCCCAGCTTGGAGCGAACGACCTACACCGAACTGAGATACCTACAGCGTGAGCTATGAG
AAAGCGCCACGCTTCCCGAAGGGAGAAAGGCGGACAGGTATCCGGTAAGCGGCAGGGTCGGAACAGGAGA
GCGCACGAGGGAGCTTCCAGGGGGAAACGCCTGGTATCTTTATAGTCCTGTCGGGTTTCGCCACCTCTGA
CTTGAGCGTCGATTTTTGTGATGCTCGTCAGGGGGGCGGAGCCTATGGAAAAACGCCAGCAACGCGGCCT
TTTTACGGTTCCTGGCCTTTTGCTGGCCTTTTGCTCACATGTCCTGCAGGCAGCTGCGCGCTCGCTCGCT
CACTGAGGCCGCCCGGGCGTCGGGCGACCTTTGGTCGCCCGGCCTCAGTGAGCGAGCGAGCGCGCAGAGA
GGGAGTGGCCAACTCCATCACTAGGGGTTCCTGCGGCCGCACGCGTCACACAAAAAACCAACACACAGAT
CTAATGAAAATAAAGATCTTTTATTATTTCTTCCACAAGCCTGCAGGAAAAAGAAAGAGGATGAATGGTC
AGGAAAAGTGATTTAATTTATACCATTTTAATTCAGCTTTGTAAAAATGTATCAAAGAGATAGCAAGGTA
TTCAGTTTTAGTAAACAAGATAATTGCTCGAATTCTAGCCCCTTGAAGTCCGAGGCAGTAGGCATAGCAT
CTATCTAACGGTTTGATACATCTGTGGCTTCACTATCAAACCGTTAGATAGATGCTGCGCTCACTGTCAA
CAGCAATATACCTTCTCGAGCCTTCTGTTGGGTTAAGAAGTCGAAGTAATCCCAGCAAGTGTTTCCAAGA
TGTGCAGGCAACGATTCTGTAAAGTACTGAAGCCTCATTCAAACTTACCTGCTACTTATATAGCTCGTCC
ATGCCACCACCAAGGTTGCTGTATTTGGCAACTGCCACTTCTCTTTGCACTACGTAGGTTTCATTGTCAC
TCTCCTCGATCCTTTCCAGGCGGTGATCAACGGCATGGACACCGGGCATCTTGATGTTCCCGACGGTCTT
TTTTGACCTGTAAGTTGTCACGAAGTTGCAGTGCAGATGGCCACCACCATCAACTTTCAGTGCGATGTCA
GTGTATCCTCTCAGACCACCATCTGCTGGATACATCATCTCTGTATTAGGCTCCCAACCCTTGGTCTTCT
TCTGCATCACGGGACCATTGGAGGGAAAGTTTACCCCTCTGACCTTGACGTTGTAGACGAGCTCGCCATC
CTCAAGGCTGGTGTCCTGCGTGACGGTGACGACTCCACCATCTTCGTATCTCGTAACTCTTTCCCAAGTA
AAACCCTCAGGAAAGGACTGTTTAAAGAAATCAGGGATGTCGGCCGGGTACTTGATAAAGGTACGGCTGC
CATACATGAACGACGTGGCAAGAATGTCAAAGGCAAATGGCAGGGGTCCTCCCTCGATGACTTTGATCCT
CATGGTTTGCACTCCCTCGTACGGTCTGCCTTCTCCTTCACCTGTGCATTTGAATTGGTGGCCGTTGACC
GAACCTTCCATGACCACCTTCATACGCATATTTTCCTTGATCAGCTCTTCGCCCTTAGACACCATGGTGG
CGTCGACTCACGACACCTGTGTTCTGGCGGCAAACCCGTTGCGAAAAAGAACGTTCACGGCGACTACTGC
ACTTATATACGGTTCTCCCCCACCCTCGGGAAAAAGGCGGAGCCAGTACACGACATCACTTTCCCAGTTT
ACCCCGCGCCACCTTCTCTAGGCACCGGTTCAATTGCCGACCCCTCCCCCCAACTTCTCGGGGACTGTGG
GCGATGTGCGCTCTGCCCACTGACGGGCACCGGAGCCCTATGACTTGCATAGCTGCGTATGGCGTTACAT
AACTTACGGTAAATGGCCCGCCTGGCTGACCGCCCAACGACCCCCGCCCATTGACGTCAATAATGACGTA
TGTTCCCATAGTAACGCCAATAGGGACTTTCCATTGACGTCAATGGGTGGAGTATTTACGGTAAACTGCC
CACTTGGCAGTACATCAAGTGTATCATATGCCAAGTACGCCCCCTATTGACGTCAATGACGGTAAATGGC
CCGCCTGGCATTATGCCCAGTACATGACCTTATGGGACTTTCCTACTTGGCAGTACATCTACGTATTAGT
CATCGCTATTACCATGAATTGAGGGCGTCACCGCTAAGGCTCCGCCCCAGCCTGGGCTCCACAACCAATG
AAGGGTAATCTCGACAAAGAGCAAGGGGTGGGGCGCGGGCGCGCAGGTGCAGCAGCACACAGGCTGGTCG
GGAGGGCGGGGCGCGACGTCTGCCGTGCGGGGTCCCGGCATCGGTTGCGCGCGCGCTCCCTCCTCTCGGA
GAGAGGGCTGTGGTAAAACCCGTCCGGAAACCACTTAAGCTTCGCCACCATGGTGAGCAAGGGCGAGGAG
CTGTTCACCGGGGTGGTGCCCATCCTGGTCGAGCTGGACGGCGACGTAAACGGCCACAAGTTCAGCGTGT
CCGGCGAGGGCGAGGGCGATGCCACCTACGGCAAGCTGACCCTGAAGTTCATCTGCACCACCGGCAAGCT
GCCCGTGCCCTGGCCCACCCTCGTGACCACCCTGACCTACGGCGTGCAGTGCTTCAGCCGCTACCCCGAC
CACATGAAGCAGCACGACTTCTTCAAGTCCGCCATGCCCGAAGGCTACGTCCAGGAGCGCACCATCTTCT
TCAAGGACGACGGCAACTACAAGACCCGCGCCGAGGTGAAGTTCGAGGGCGACACCCTGGTGAACCGCAT
CGAGCTGAAGGGCATCGACTTCAAGGAGGACGGCAACATCCTGGGGCACAAGCTGGAGTACAACTACAAC
AGCCACAACGTCTATATCATGGCCGACAAGCAGAAGAACGGCATCAAGGTGAACTTCAAGATCCGCCACA
ACATCGAGGACGGCAGCGTGCAGCTCGCCGACCACTACCAGCAGAACACCCCCATCGGCGACGGCCCCGT
GCTGCTGCCCGACAACCACTACCTGAGCACCCAGTCCGCCCTGAGCAAAGACCCCAACGAGAAGCGCGAT
CACATGGTCCTGCTGGAGTTCGTGACCGCCGCCGGGATCACTCTCGGCATGGACGAGCTGTACAAGTAGT
TCTTTGACCATGAGTAATCACGGTTTGATACAACAATTCCATGAGTAATCACGGTTTGATAATCACTTGC
CATGAGTAATCACGGTTTGATACAACTGGACCATGAGTAATCACGGTTTGATAACTAGTGAACGGGCCCA
TCGATACCGAGCGCTAGCAACTTGTTTATTGCAGCTTATAATGGTTACAAATAAAGCAATAGCATCACAA
ATTTCACAAATAAAGCATTTTTTTCACTGCATTCTAGTTGTGGTTTGTCCAAACTCATCAATGTATCTTA
TCATGTCTGCGGACCGAGCGGCCGCAGGAACCCCTAGTGATGGAGTTGGCCACTCCCTCTCTGCGCGCTC
GCTCGCTCACTGAGGCCGGGCGACCAAAGGTCGCCCGACGCCCGGGCTTTGCCCGGGCGGCCTCAGTGAG
CGAGCGAGCGCGCAGCTGCCTGCAGGGGCGCCTGATGCGGTATTTTCTCCTTACGCATCTGTGCGGTATT
TCACACCGCATA
[95 nt withheld, positions 4633-4727]
T
[46 nt withheld, positions 4729-4774]
C
[141 nt withheld, positions 4776-4916]
CCTTTGACGTTGGAGTCCACGTTCTTT
[37 nt withheld, positions 4944-4980]
ACTCTATCTCGGGCTATTCTTTTGATTTATAAGGGATTTTGCCGATTTCGGTCTATTGGTTAAAAAATGA
GCTGATTTAACAAAAATTTAACGCGAATTTTAACAAAATATTAACGTTTACAATTTTATGGTGCACTCTC
AGTACAATCTGCTCTGATGCCGCATAGTTAAGCCAGCCCCGACACCCGCCAACACCCGCTGACGCGCCCT
GACGGGCTTGTCTGCTCCCGGCATCCGCTTACAGACAAGCTGTGACCGTCTCCGGGAGCTGCATGTGTCA
GAGGTTTTCACCGTCATCACCGAAACGCGCGAGACGAAAGGGCCTCGTGATACGCCTATTTTTATAGGTT
AATGTCATGATAATAATGGTTTCTTAGACGTCAGGTGGCACTTTTCGGGGAAATGTGCGCGGAACCCCTA
TTTGTTTATTTTTCTAAATACATTCAAATATGTATCCGCTCATGAGACAATAACCCTGATAAATGCTTCA
ATAATATTGAAAAAGGAAGAGTATGAGTATTCAACATTTCCGTGTCGCCCTTATTCCCTTTTTTGCGGCA
TTTTGCCTTCCTGTTTTTGCTCACCCAGAAACGCTGGTGAAAGTAAAAGATGCTGAAGATCAGTTGGGTG
CACGAGTGGGTTACATCGAACTGGATCTCAACAGCGGTAAGATCCTTGAGAGTTTTCGCCCCGAAGAACG
TTTTCCAATGATGAGCACTTTTAAAGTTCTGCTATGTGGCGCGGTATTATCCCGTATTGACGCCGGGCAA
GAGCAACTCGGTCGCCGCATACACTATTCTCAGAATGACTTGGTTGAGTACTCACCAGTCACAGAAAAGC
ATCTTACGGATGGCATGACAGTAAGAGAATTATGCAGTGCTGCCATAACCA
Features (pLannotate 1.2.2; 18 found; start..end, strand, type, name):
    653..1241    +  rep_origin     ori: high-copy-number ColE1/pMB1/pBR322/pUC origin of replication
   1314..1341    +  repeat_region  AAV2 ITR (fragment): inverted terminal repeat of adeno-associated virus serotype 2 inverted
   1370..1397    +  repeat_region  AAV2 ITR (fragment): inverted terminal repeat of adeno-associated virus serotype 2 inverted
   1447..1495    -  polyA_signal   poly(A) signal: synthetic polyadenylation signal
   1545..1671    -  ncRNA          3' miR-30a: sequence downstream of the 71-nt precursor of the human miR-30a microRNA (Zeng et al., 2002) miRNA
   1875..2585    -  CDS            mRuby3: mRuby3 is a basic (constitutively fluorescent) red fluorescent protein published in 2016, derived from Entacmaea quadricolor. It has low acid sensitivity.
   2607..2818    -  promoter       EF-1α core promoter: core promoter for human elongation factor EF-1α
   2863..3166    +  enhancer       CMV enhancer: human cytomegalovirus immediate early enhancer
   3167..3342    +  promoter       Mecp2 promoter (fragment): promoter for selective expression in neurons (Adachi et al., 2005; Gray et al., 2011)
   3410..4126    +  CDS            EGFP: EGFP is a basic (constitutively fluorescent) green fluorescent protein published in 1996, derived from Aequorea victoria. It is reported to be a rapidly-maturing weak dimer with moderate acid sensitivity.
   4289..4410    +  polyA_signal   SV40 poly(A) signal: SV40 polyadenylation signal
   4436..4576    +  repeat_region  AAV2 ITR: inverted terminal repeat of adeno-associated virus serotype 2 inverted
   4581..4632    -  misc_feature   bom (fragment): basis of mobility region from pBR322
   4651..5106    +  rep_origin     f1 ori (sequence partly withheld): f1 bacteriophage origin of replication; arrow indicates direction of (+) strand synthesis
   5107..5156    -  misc_feature   bom (fragment): basis of mobility region from pBR322
   5258..5293    -  CDS            rop (fragment): Rop protein, which maintains plasmids at low copy number; rop
   5388..5492    +  promoter       AmpR promoter: bla
   5493..482     +  CDS            AmpR (across the origin): β-lactamase; bla; confers resistance to ampicillin, carbenicillin, and related antibiotics
