[The description below was written by a language model from this plasmid's Addgene catalogue record and pLannotate feature annotations shown in this document.]
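Description:
pAAV-synmiR-5-mRuby-Pro-EGFP-4×9 is a 5,871 bp AAV transfer plasmid for mammalian expression, built on a pAAV backbone and classed as a synthetic-biology construct. It is maintained in bacteria through a high-copy ColE1/pUC-type origin and selected with ampicillin via the β-lactamase gene. An f1 phage origin and small remnants of pBR322 bom and rop sequences are also annotated. The payload lies between AAV2 inverted terminal repeats, which allow the cassette to be packaged into recombinant AAV particles. One ITR is annotated in full, while the other is detected only as two short fragments. This may reflect a truncated or altered ITR, or simply the difficulty of sequencing and annotating these repeats.

The insert contains two divergent transcription units that together form a microRNA-based dosage compensation circuit. On the reverse strand, an EF-1α core promoter drives mRuby3. Downstream of it is a miR-30a-derived flanking sequence which, judging from the insert name, forms part of the scaffold carrying the synthetic microRNA synmiR-5. This unit ends in a synthetic poly(A) signal. On the forward strand, a CMV enhancer fused to a Mecp2 promoter fragment drives EGFP, which terminates at an SV40 poly(A) signal. The insert name indicates that microRNA response elements for synmiR-5 (MRE5, "4×9") sit in the EGFP 3′ region, although the feature table does not annotate them and the record does not define the notation.

Because the microRNA and its EGFP target are encoded on the same DNA, higher construct copy number also raises the level of repressor. This should buffer EGFP output against variation in gene dosage, with mRuby3 expected to act as a marker of delivered dose. The stated purpose is regulated EGFP expression in mammalian cells.
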