Addgene plasmid #218241: pAAV-synmiR-5-mRuby-Pro-EGFP-4×9
Purpose: Expresses EGFP in mammalian cells regulated by a synthetic microRNA-based dosage compensation circuit
Depositing lab: Michael Elowitz. Depositing organization: California Institute of Technology.
Backbone
  Vector backbone: pAAV
  Backbone size w/o insert (bp): 3048
  Total vector size (bp): 5871
  Vector type: Mammalian Expression, AAV, Synthetic Biology
Growth in bacteria
  Bacterial resistance: Ampicillin, 100 μg/mL
  Growth temperature: 37°C
  Growth strain: NEB Stable
  Copy number: High Copy
Gene/Insert
  Gene/Insert name: synPolyA-synmiR5-mRuby-EF1a-CMVe_MeP-EGFP-MRE5_4×9
  Species: H. sapiens (human)
  Cloning method: Restriction Enzyme; 5′ cloning site MluI (not destroyed); 3′ cloning site PspOMI (not destroyed)
  Sequencing primers: 5′ pBR322ori-F; 3′ SV40pA-R
Terms and licenses: Academic/Nonprofit Terms; Industry Terms: Not Available to Industry
How to cite: pAAV-synmiR-5-mRuby-Pro-EGFP-4×9 was a gift from Michael Elowitz (Addgene plasmid # 218241 ; http://n2t.net/addgene:218241 ; RRID:Addgene_218241)
